Addgene plasmid #165060: pILGFP105
Purpose: Integrative expression of nucleus-targeting yEGFP-AID*(mini auxin inducible degron)-CUP1
Depositing lab: Claudia Vickers. Depositing organization: University of Queensland. Publication: Auxin-mediated protein depletion for metabolic engineering in terpene-producing yeast. Lu Z, Peng B, Ebert BE, Dumsday G, Vickers CE. Nat Commun. 2021 Feb 16;12(1):1051. doi: 10.1038/s41467-021-21313-1. PubMed 33594068.
Backbone
  Vector backbone: pUC19
  Vector type: Yeast Expression
Growth in bacteria
  Bacterial resistance: Ampicillin, 100 μg/mL
  Growth temperature: 37°C
  Growth strain: DH5alpha
  Copy number: High Copy
Gene/Insert
  Gene/Insert name: P-URA3>KlURA3>T-AgTEF1-P-TEF1>yEGFP>AID*>CUP1>SV40NSL>T-PGK1- T-URA3
  Species: Other
  Mutation: WT
  Cloning method: Gibson Cloning
Terms and licenses: Academic/Nonprofit Terms; Industry Terms: Not Available to Industry
How to cite: pILGFP105 was a gift from Claudia Vickers (Addgene plasmid # 165060 ; http://n2t.net/addgene:165060 ; RRID:Addgene_165060)
