[The description below was written by a language model from this plasmid's Addgene catalogue record and pLannotate feature annotations shown in this document.]
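Description:
pILGFP105 is a yeast integrative expression plasmid built on the pUC19 backbone by Gibson assembly. In E. coli it is maintained at high copy by the ColE1/pUC origin and selected with ampicillin through the β-lactamase gene; remnants of the pUC lac region (lac promoter and operator, CAP site, a lacZα fragment) flank the insert. No yeast replication origin or centromere is annotated, consistent with its stated use for chromosomal integration. The insert is bounded by a URA3 promoter fragment at one end and, according to the catalogue entry, a URA3 terminator at the other. These could serve as homology arms for targeting the URA3 locus, although the record does not state the integration site.

The yeast selection marker is a URA3 orthologue described in the catalogue as Kluyveromyces lactis URA3 (the automated annotation labels it by similarity to the S. cerevisiae protein). It is driven by the URA3 promoter fragment and followed by the AgTEF1 terminator, which is named only in the catalogue. A single loxP site is annotated downstream of the marker.

The payload is a constitutive cassette in which the S. cerevisiae TEF1 promoter drives a fusion protein terminated by the PGK1 terminator. The fusion comprises yeast-enhanced GFP (annotated as GFPmut3), the mini auxin-inducible degron AID* derived from Arabidopsis IAA17, the copper metallothionein CUP1, and an SV40 nuclear localisation signal, which is listed in the insert name but not annotated. The resulting nuclear fluorescent reporter would be expected to be degraded on auxin addition in cells expressing a compatible TIR1-type F-box protein, which this plasmid does not supply. It fits the associated work on auxin-mediated protein depletion for metabolic engineering in terpene-producing yeast.
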