Features (pLannotate 1.2.2; 18 found; start..end, strand, type, name):
      1..408     +  promoter       TEF1 promoter: S. cerevisiae TEF1; promoter for EF-1α
    431..1141    +  CDS            GFPmut3: GFPmut3 is a basic (constitutively fluorescent) green fluorescent protein published in 1996, derived from Aequorea victoria. It is reported to be a very rapidly-maturing weak dimer.
   1148..1279    +  CDS            IAA17 (fragment): IAA17_ARATH - Also known as AXR3. Experimental evidence at protein level: Swiss-Prot protein existence level 1. Aux/IAA proteins are short-lived transcriptional factors that function as repressors of early auxin response genes at low auxin concentrations. Repression is thought to result from the interaction with auxin response factors (ARFs), proteins that bind to the auxin- responsive promoter element (AuxRE). Formation of heterodimers with ARF proteins may alter their ability to modulate early auxin response genes expression. From Arabidopsis thaliana (Mouse-ear cress).
   1280..1462    +  CDS            CUP1-1: MTCU1_YEAST - Also known as MTH1. Experimental evidence at protein level: Swiss-Prot protein existence level 1. Protects the cell against copper toxicity by tightly chelating copper ions. May also act as a depository for copper designated for the effective transfer into the apo forms of copper proteins. From Saccharomyces cerevisiae (strain ATCC 204508 / S288c) (Baker's yeast).
   1502..1772    +  terminator     PGK1 terminator: S. cerevisae PGK1; transcription terminator for 3-phosphoglycerate kinase gene
   1945..1961    -  protein_bind   lac operator: The lac repressor binds to the lac operator to inhibit transcription in E. coli. This inhibition can be relieved by adding lactose or isopropyl-β-D-thiogalactopyranoside (IPTG). lac repressor encoded by lacI
   1969..1999    -  promoter       lac promoter: promoter for the E. coli lac operon
   2014..2035    -  protein_bind   CAP binding site: CAP binding activates transcription in the presence of cAMP. E. coli catabolite activator protein
   2048..2140    -  CDS            lacI (fragment): lac repressor; lacI; The lac repressor binds to the lac operator to inhibit transcription in E. coli. This inhibition can be relieved by adding lactose or isopropyl-β-D-thiogalactopyranoside (IPTG).
   2323..2911    -  rep_origin     ori: high-copy-number ColE1/pMB1/pBR322/pUC origin of replication
   3082..3942    -  CDS            AmpR: β-lactamase; bla; confers resistance to ampicillin, carbenicillin, and related antibiotics
   3943..4047    -  promoter       AmpR promoter: bla
   4142..4177    +  CDS            rop (fragment): Rop protein, which maintains plasmids at low copy number; rop
   4279..4378    +  misc_feature   bom (fragment): basis of mobility region from pBR322
   4384..4541    -  CDS            lacZα (fragment): LacZα fragment of β-galactosidase; lacZ fragment
   4548..4711    +  promoter       URA3 promoter (fragment): S. cerevisiae URA3
   4714..5499    +  CDS            URA3: PYRF_YEAST - Experimental evidence at protein level: Swiss-Prot protein existence level 1. From Saccharomyces cerevisiae (strain ATCC 204508 / S288c) (Baker's yeast).
   5651..5684    +  protein_bind   loxP: Cre-mediated recombination occurs in the 8-bp core sequence (GCATACAT). Cre recombinase
>Addgene plasmid #165060 | pILGFP105 | addgene full sequence | sequence record 327175 | Addgene NGS Result
CCACACACCATAGCTTCAAAATGTTTCTACTCCTTTTTTACTCTTCCAGATTTTCTCGGACTCCGCGCAT
CGCCGTACCACTTCAAAACACCCAAGCACAGCATACTAAATTTCCCCTCTTTCTTCCTCTAGGGTGTCGT
TAATTACCCGTACTAAAGGTTTGGAAAAGAAAAAAGAGACCGCCTCGTTTCTTTTTCTTCGTCGAAAAAG
GCAATAAAAATTTTTATCACGTTTCTTTTTCTTGAAAATTTTTTTTTTTGATTTTTTTCTCTTTCGATGA
CCTCCCATTGATATTTAAGTTAATAAACGGTCTTCAATTTCTCAAGTTTCAGTTTCATTTTTCTTGTTCT
ATTACAACTTTTTTTACTTCTTGCTCATTAGAAAGAAAGCATAGCAATCTAATCTAAGTTTTAATTACAA
AATGGGATCCTCTAAAGGTGAAGAATTATTCACTGGTGTTGTCCCAATTTTGGTTGAATTAGATGGTGAT
GTTAATGGTCACAAATTTTCTGTCTCCGGTGAAGGTGAAGGTGATGCTACTTACGGTAAATTGACCTTAA
AATTTATTTGTACTACTGGTAAATTGCCAGTTCCATGGCCAACCTTAGTCACTACTTTCGGTTATGGTGT
TCAATGTTTTGCGAGATACCCAGATCATATGAAACAACATGACTTTTTCAAGTCTGCCATGCCAGAAGGT
TATGTTCAAGAAAGAACTATTTTTTTCAAAGATGACGGTAACTACAAGACCAGAGCTGAAGTCAAGTTTG
AAGGTGATACCTTAGTTAATAGAATCGAATTAAAAGGTATTGATTTTAAAGAAGATGGTAACATTTTAGG
TCACAAATTGGAATACAACTATAACTCTCACAATGTTTACATCATGGCTGACAAACAAAAGAATGGTATC
AAAGTTAACTTCAAAATTAGACACAACATTGAAGATGGTTCTGTTCAATTAGCTGACCATTATCAACAAA
ATACTCCAATTGGTGATGGTCCAGTCTTGTTACCAGACAACCATTACTTATCCACTCAATCTGCCTTATC
CAAAGATCCAAACGAAAAGAGAGACCACATGGTCTTGTTAGAATTTGTTACTGCTGCTGGTATTACCCAT
GGTATGGATGAATTGTACAAAAGATCTCCAAAAGACCCAGCTAAACCTCCAGCCAAGGCCCAAGTCGTCG
GCTGGCCACCAGTTAGGTCTTACAGAAAGAACGTAATGGTTAGTTGTCAAAAGTCCTCCGGTGGTCCAGA
AGCTGCTGCCTTTGTTAAGATGTTCAGCGAATTAATTAACTTCCAAAATGAAGGTCATGAGTGCCAATGC
CAATGTGGTAGCTGCAAAAATAATGAACAATGCCAAAAATCATGTAGCTGCCCAACGGGGTGTAACAGCG
ACGACAAATGCCCCTGCGGTAACAAGTCTGAAGAAACCAAGAAGTCATGCTGCTCTGGGAAATGTACCCC
ACCTAAGAAGAAAAGAAAGGTTTAAACTAGTATTGAATTGAATTGAAATCGATAGATCAATTTTTTTCTT
TTCTCTTTCCCCATCCTTTACGCTAAAATAATAGTTTATTTTATTTTTTGAATATTTTTTATTTATATAC
GTATATATAGACTATTATTTATCTTTTAATGATTATTAAGATTTTTATTAAAAAAAAATTCGCTCCTCTT
TTAATGCCTTTATGCAGTTTTTTTTTCCCATTCGATATTTCTATGTTCGGGTTCAGCGTATTTTAAGTTT
AATAACTCGAAAATTCTGCGTTCGTTAAAGCTTTCGAGAAGGATATTATTTGCTAAGTAAATGCATGTAT
ACTAAACTCACAAATTAGAGCTTCAATTTAATTATATCAGTTATTACCCGGGAATCTCGGTCGTAATGAT
TTAAATGCATGCAAGCTTGGCGTAATCATGGTCATAGCTGTTTCCTGTGTGAAATTGTTATCCGCTCACA
ATTCCACACAACATACGAGCCGGAAGCATAAAGTGTAAAGCCTGGGGTGCCTAATGAGTGAGCTAACTCA
CATTAATTGCGTTGCGCTCACTGCCCGCTTTCCAGTCGGGAAACCTGTCGTGCCAGCTGCATTAATGAAT
CGGCCAACGCGCGGGGAGAGGCGGTTTGCGTATTGGGCGCTCTTCCGCTTCCTCGCTCACTGACTCGCTG
CGCTCGGTCGTTCGGCTGCGGCGAGCGGTATCAGCTCACTCAAAGGCGGTAATACGGTTATCCACAGAAT
CAGGGGATAACGCAGGAAAGAACATGTGAGCAAAAGGCCAGCAAAAGGCCAGGAACCGTAAAAAGGCCGC
GTTGCTGGCGTTTTTCCATAGGCTCCGCCCCCCTGACGAGCATCACAAAAATCGACGCTCAAGTCAGAGG
TGGCGAAACCCGACAGGACTATAAAGATACCAGGCGTTTCCCCCTGGAAGCTCCCTCGTGCGCTCTCCTG
TTCCGACCCTGCCGCTTACCGGATACCTGTCCGCCTTTCTCCCTTCGGGAAGCGTGGCGCTTTCTCATAG
CTCACGCTGTAGGTATCTCAGTTCGGTGTAGGTCGTTCGCTCCAAGCTGGGCTGTGTGCACGAACCCCCC
GTTCAGCCCGACCGCTGCGCCTTATCCGGTAACTATCGTCTTGAGTCCAACCCGGTAAGACACGACTTAT
CGCCACTGGCAGCAGCCACTGGTAACAGGATTAGCAGAGCGAGGTATGTAGGCGGTGCTACAGAGTTCTT
GAAGTGGTGGCCTAACTACGGCTACACTAGAAGAACAGTATTTGGTATCTGCGCTCTGCTGAAGCCAGTT
ACCTTCGGAAAAAGAGTTGGTAGCTCTTGATCCGGCAAACAAACCACCGCTGGTAGCGGTGGTTTTTTTG
TTTGCAAGCAGCAGATTACGCGCAGAAAAAAAGGATCTCAAGAAGATCCTTTGATCTTTTCTACGGGGTC
TGACGCTCAGTGGAACGAAAACTCACGTTAAGGGATTTTGGTCATGAGATTATCAAAAAGGATCTTCACC
TAGATCCTTTTAAATTAAAAATGAAGTTTTAAATCAATCTAAAGTATATATGAGTAAACTTGGTCTGACA
GTTACCAATGCTTAATCAGTGAGGCACCTATCTCAGCGATCTGTCTATTTCGTTCATCCATAGTTGCCTG
ACTCCCCGTCGTGTAGATAACTACGATACGGGAGGGCTTACCATCTGGCCCCAGTGCTGCAATGATACCG
CGAGACCCACGCTCACCGGCTCCAGATTTATCAGCAATAAACCAGCCAGCCGGAAGGGCCGAGCGCAGAA
GTGGTCCTGCAACTTTATCCGCCTCCATCCAGTCTATTAATTGTTGCCGGGAAGCTAGAGTAAGTAGTTC
GCCAGTTAATAGTTTGCGCAACGTTGTTGCCATTGCTACAGGCATCGTGGTGTCACGCTCGTCGTTTGGT
ATGGCTTCATTCAGCTCCGGTTCCCAACGATCAAGGCGAGTTACATGATCCCCCATGTTGTGCAAAAAAG
CGGTTAGCTCCTTCGGTCCTCCGATCGTTGTCAGAAGTAAGTTGGCCGCAGTGTTATCACTCATGGTTAT
GGCAGCACTGCATAATTCTCTTACTGTCATGCCATCCGTAAGATGCTTTTCTGTGACTGGTGAGTACTCA
ACCAAGTCATTCTGAGAATAGTGTATGCGGCGACCGAGTTGCTCTTGCCCGGCGTCAATACGGGATAATA
CCGCGCCACATAGCAGAACTTTAAAAGTGCTCATCATTGGAAAACGTTCTTCGGGGCGAAAACTCTCAAG
GATCTTACCGCTGTTGAGATCCAGTTCGATGTAACCCACTCGTGCACCCAACTGATCTTCAGCATCTTTT
ACTTTCACCAGCGTTTCTGGGTGAGCAAAAACAGGAAGGCAAAATGCCGCAAAAAAGGGAATAAGGGCGA
CACGGAAATGTTGAATACTCATACTCTTCCTTTTTCAATATTATTGAAGCATTTATCAGGGTTATTGTCT
CATGAGCGGATACATATTTGAATGTATTTAGAAAAATAAACAAATAGGGGTTCCGCGCACATTTCCCCGA
AAAGTGCCACCTGACGTCTAAGAAACCATTATTATCATGACATTAACCTATAAAAATAGGCGTATCACGA
GGCCCTTTCGTCTCGCGCGTTTCGGTGATGACGGTGAAAACCTCTGACACATGCAGCTCCCGGAGACGGT
CACAGCTTGTCTGTAAGCGGATGCCGGGAGCAGACAAGCCCGTCAGGGCGCGTCAGCGGGTGTTGGCGGG
TGTCGGGGCTGGCTTAACTATGCGGCATCAGAGCAGATTGTACTGAGAGTGCACCATATGCGGTGTGAAA
TACCGCACAGATGCGTAAGGAGAAAATACCGCATCAGGCGCCATTCGCCATTCAGGCTGCGCAACTGTTG
GGAAGGGCGATCGGTGCGGGCCTCTTCGCTATTACGCCAGCTGGCGAAAGGGGGATGTGCTGCAAGGCGA
TTAAGTTGGGTAACGCCAGGGTTTTCCCAGTCACGACGTTGTAAAACGACGGCCAGTGAATTCATTTAAA
TTTTTTTGATTCGGTAATCTCCGAACAGAAGGAAGAACGAAGGAAGGAGCACAGACTTAGATTGGTATAT
ATACGCATATGTAGTGTTGAAGAAACATGAAATTGCCCAGTATTCTTAACCCAACTGCACAGAACAAAAA
CCTGCAGGAAACGAAGATAAAACATGTCCACAAAATCATATACCAGTAGAGCTGAGACTCATGCAAGTCC
GGTTGCATCGAAACTTTTACGTTTAATGGATGAAAAGAAGACCAATTTGTGTGCTTCTCTTGACGTTCGT
TCGACTGATGAGCTATTGAAACTTGTTGAAACGTTGGGTCCATACATTTGCCTTTTGAAAACACACGTTG
ATATCTTGGATGATTTCAGTTATGAGGGTACTGTCGTTCCATTGAAAGCATTGGCAGAGAAATACAAGTT
CTTGATATTTGAGGACAGAAAATTCGCCGATATCGGTAACACAGTCAAATTACAATATACATCGGGCGTT
TACCGTATCGCAGAATGGTCTGATATCACCAACGCCCACGGGGTTACTGGTGCTGGTATTGTTGCTGGCT
TGAAACAAGGTGCGCAAGAGGTCACCAAAGAACCAAGGGGATTATTGATGCTTGCTGAATTGTCTTCCAA
GGGTTCTCTAGCACACGGTGAATATACTAAGGGTACCGTTGATATTGCAAAGAGTGATAAAGATTTCGTT
ATTGGGTTCATTGCTCAGAACGATATGGGAGGAAGAGAAGAAGGGTTTGATTGGCTAATCATGACCCCAG
GTGTAGGTTTAGACGACAAAGGCGATGCATTGGGTCAGCAGTACAGAACCGTCGACGAAGTTGTAAGTGG
TGGATCAGATATCATCATTGTTGGCAGAGGACTTTTCGCCAAGGGTAGAGATCCTAAGGTTGAAGGTGAA
AGATACAGAAATGCTGGATGGGAAGCGTACCAAAAGAGAATCAGCGCTCCCCATTAATTATACAGGAAAC
TTAATAGAACAAATCACATATTTAATCTAATAGCCACCTGCATTGGCACGGTGCAACACTACTTCAACTT
CATCTTACAAAAAGATCACGTGATCTGTTGTATTGGGATCTCTAGACCTAATAACTTCGTATAGCATACA
TTATACGAAGTTATATTAAGGGTTGCTCGACCAGAAAGCGACCACCCAACTTTGGCTGATAATAGCGTAT
AAACAATGCATACTTTGTACGTTCAAAATACAATGCAGTAGATATATTTATGCATATTACATATAATACA
TATCACATAGGAAGCAACAGGCGCGTTGGACTTTTAATTTTCGAGGACCGCGAATCCTTACATCACACCC
AATCCCCCACAAGTGATCCC
